>Addgene plasmid #127135 | pLENTI_RPS3_K227/230R | depositor full sequence | sequence record 243170 | pLENTI_RPS3_K227/230R sequence 8298 bps
GTCGACGGATCGGGAGATCTCCCGATCCCCTATGGTGCACTCTCAGTACAATCTGCTCTGATGCCGCATA
GTTAAGCCAGTATCTGCTCCCTGCTTGTGTGTTGGAGGTCGCTGAGTAGTGCGCGAGCAAAATTTAAGCT
ACAACAAGGCAAGGCTTGACCGACAATTGCATGAAGAATCTGCTTAGGGTTAGGCGTTTTGCGCTGCTTC
GCGATGTACGGGCCAGATATCGCGTTGACATTGATTATTGACTAGTTATTAATAGTAATCAATTACGGGG
TCATTAGTTCATAGCCCATATATGGAGTTCCGCGTTACATAACTTACGGTAAATGGCCCGCCTGGCTGAC
CGCCCAACGACCCCCGCCCATTGACGTCAATAATGACGTATGTTCCCATAGTAACGCCAATAGGGACTTT
CCATTGACGTCAATGGGTGGAGTATTTACGGTAAACTGCCCACTTGGCAGTACATCAAGTGTATCATATG
CCAAGTACGCCCCCTATTGACGTCAATGACGGTAAATGGCCCGCCTGGCATTATGCCCAGTACATGACCT
TATGGGACTTTCCTACTTGGCAGTACATCTACGTATTAGTCATCGCTATTACCATGGTGATGCGGTTTTG
GCAGTACATCAATGGGCGTGGATAGCGGTTTGACTCACGGGGATTTCCAAGTCTCCACCCCATTGACGTC
AATGGGAGTTTGTTTTGGCACCAAAATCAACGGGACTTTCCAAAATGTCGTAACAACTCCGCCCCATTGA
CGCAAATGGGCGGTAGGCGTGTACGGTGGGAGGTCTATATAAGCAGCGCGTTTTGCCTGTACTGGGTCTC
TCTGGTTAGACCAGATCTGAGCCTGGGAGCTCTCTGGCTAACTAGGGAACCCACTGCTTAAGCCTCAATA
AAGCTTGCCTTGAGTGCTTCAAGTAGTGTGTGCCCGTCTGTTGTGTGACTCTGGTAACTAGAGATCCCTC
AGACCCTTTTAGTCAGTGTGGAAAATCTCTAGCAGTGGCGCCCGAACAGGGACTTGAAAGCGAAAGGGAA
ACCAGAGGAGCTCTCTCGACGCAGGACTCGGCTTGCTGAAGCGCGCACGGCAAGAGGCGAGGGGCGGCGA
CTGGTGAGTACGCCAAAAATTTTGACTAGCGGAGGCTAGAAGGAGAGAGATGGGTGCGAGAGCGTCAGTA
TTAAGCGGGGGAGAATTAGATCGCGATGGGAAAAAATTCGGTTAAGGCCAGGGGGAAAGAAAAAATATAA
ATTAAAACATATAGTATGGGCAAGCAGGGAGCTAGAACGATTCGCAGTTAATCCTGGCCTGTTAGAAACA
TCAGAAGGCTGTAGACAAATACTGGGACAGCTACAACCATCCCTTCAGACAGGATCAGAAGAACTTAGAT
CATTATATAATACAGTAGCAACCCTCTATTGTGTGCATCAAAGGATAGAGATAAAAGACACCAAGGAAGC
TTTAGACAAGATAGAGGAAGAGCAAAACAAAAGTAAGACCACCGCACAGCAAGCGGCCGGCCGCTGATCT
TCAGACCTGGAGGAGGAGATATGAGGGACAATTGGAGAAGTGAATTATATAAATATAAAGTAGTAAAAAT
TGAACCATTAGGAGTAGCACCCACCAAGGCAAAGAGAAGAGTGGTGCAGAGAGAAAAAAGAGCAGTGGGA
ATAGGAGCTTTGTTCCTTGGGTTCTTGGGAGCAGCAGGAAGCACTATGGGCGCAGCGTCAATGACGCTGA
CGGTACAGGCCAGACAATTATTGTCTGGTATAGTGCAGCAGCAGAACAATTTGCTGAGGGCTATTGAGGC
GCAACAGCATCTGTTGCAACTCACAGTCTGGGGCATCAAGCAGCTCCAGGCAAGAATCCTGGCTGTGGAA
AGATACCTAAAGGATCAACAGCTCCTGGGGATTTGGGGTTGCTCTGGAAAACTCATTTGCACCACTGCTG
TGCCTTGGAATGCTAGTTGGAGTAATAAATCTCTGGAACAGATTTGGAATCACACGACCTGGATGGAGTG
GGACAGAGAAATTAACAATTACACAAGCTTAATACACTCCTTAATTGAAGAATCGCAAAACCAGCAAGAA
AAGAATGAACAAGAATTATTGGAATTAGATAAATGGGCAAGTTTGTGGAATTGGTTTAACATAACAAATT
GGCTGTGGTATATAAAATTATTCATAATGATAGTAGGAGGCTTGGTAGGTTTAAGAATAGTTTTTGCTGT
ACTTTCTATAGTGAATAGAGTTAGGCAGGGATATTCACCATTATCGTTTCAGACCCACCTCCCAACCCCG
AGGGGACCCGACAGGCCCGAAGGAATAGAAGAAGAAGGTGGAGAGAGAGACAGAGACAGATCCATTCGAT
TAGTGAACGGATCGGCACTGCGTGCGCCAATTCTGCAGACAAATGGCAGTATTCATCCACAATTTTAAAA
GAAAAGGGGGGATTGGGGGGTACAGTGCAGGGGAAAGAATAGTAGACATAATAGCAACAGACATACAAAC
TAAAGAATTACAAAAACAAATTACAAAAATTCAAAATTTTCGGGTTTATTACAGGGACAGCAGAGATCCA
GTTTGGTTAGTACCGGGCCCGCTCTAGACATGTCCAATATGACCGCCATGTTGACATTGATTATTGACTA
GTTATTAATAGTAATCAATTACGGGGTCATTAGTTCATAGCCCATATATGGAGTTCCGCGTTACATAACT
TACGGTAAATGGCCCGCCTGGCTGACCGCCCAACGACCCCCGCCCATTGACGTCAATAATGACGTATGTT
CCCATAGTAACGCCAATAGGGACTTTCCATTGACGTCAATGGGTGGAGTATTTACGGTAAACTGCCCACT
TGGCAGTACATCAAGTGTATCATATGCCAAGTCCGCCCCCTATTGACGTCAATGACGGTAAATGGCCCGC
CTGGCATTATGCCCAGTACATGACCTTACGGGACTTTCCTACTTGGCAGTACATCTACGTATTAGTCATC
GCTATTACCATGGTGATGCGGTTTTGGCAGTACACCAATGGGCGTGGATAGCGGTTTGACTCACGGGGAT
TTCCAAGTCTCCACCCCATTGACGTCAATGGGAGTTTGTTTTGGCACCAAAATCAACGGGACTTTCCAAA
ATGTCGTAATAACCCCGCCCCGTTGACGCAAATGGGCGGTAGGCGTGTACGGTGGGAGGTCTATATAAGC
AGAGCTCGTTTAGTGAACCGTCAGAATTTTGTAATACGACTCACTATAGGGCGGCCGGGAATTCGTCGAC
TGGATCCGGTACCGAGGAGATCTGCCGCCGCGATCGCCGGCGCGCC
[480 nt withheld, positions 3337-3816]
GGAGACCCTGTTAACTACTACGTTGACACTGCTGTGCGCCACGTGTTGCTCAGACAGGGTGTGCTGGGCA
TCAAGGTGAAGATCATGCTGCCCTGGGACCCAACTGGTAAGATTGGCCCTAAGAAGCCCCTGCCTGACCA
CGTGAGCATTGTGGAACCCAAAGATGAGATACTGCCCACCACCCCCATCTCAGAACAGAGGGGTGGGAGG
CCAGAGCCGCCTGCCATGCCCCAGCCAGTCCCCACAGCAACGCGTACGCGGCCGCTCGAGCAGAAACTCA
TCTCAGAAGAGGATCTGGCAGCAAATGATATCCTGGATTACAAGGATGACGACGATAAGGTTTAAACCTA
GGCGTAGCGGCCGCAAATTCCGCCCCTCTCCCTCCCCCCCCCCTAACGTTACTGGCCGAAGCCGCTTGGA
ATAAGGCCGGTGTGCGTTTGTCTATATGTTATTTTCCACCATATTGCCGTCTTTTGGCAATGTGAGGGCC
CGGAAACCTGGCCCTGTCTTCTTGACGAGCATTCCTAGGGGTCTTTCCCCTCTCGCCAAAGGAATGCAAG
GTCTGTTGAATGTCGTGAAGGAAGCAGTTCCTCTGGAAGCTTCTTGAAGACAAACAACGTCTGTAGCGAC
CCTTTGCAGGCAGCGGAACCCCCCACCTGGCGACAGGTGCCTCTGCGGCCAAAAGCCACGTGTATAAGAT
ACACCTGCAAAGGCGGCACAACCCCAGTGCCACGTTGTGAGTTGGATAGTTGTGGAAAGAGTCAAATGGC
TCTCCTCAAGCGTATTCAACAAGGGGCTGAAGGATGCCCAGAAGGTACCCCATTGTATGGGATCTGATCT
GGGGCCTCGGTGCACATGCTTTACATGTGTTTAGTCGAGGTTAAAAAAACGTCTAGGCCCCCCGAACCAC
GGGGACGTGGTTTTCCTTTGAAAAACACGATGATAATATGACCGAGTACAAGCCCACGGTGCGCCTCGCC
ACCCGCGACGACGTCCCCCGGGCAGTACGCACCCTCGCCGCCGCGTTCGCCGACTACCCCGCCACGCGCC
ACACCGTCGATCCAGACCGCCACATCGAGCGGGTCACCGAGCTGCAAGAACTCTTCCTCACGCGCGTCGG
GCTCGACATCGGCAAGGTGTGGGTCGCGGACGACGGCGCCGCGGTGGCGGTCTGGACCACGCCGGAGAGC
GTCGAAGCGGGGGCGGTGTTCGCCGAGATCGGCCCGCGCATGGCCGAGTTGAGCGGTTCCCGGCTGGCCG
CGCAGCAACAGATGGAAGGCCTCCTGGCGCCGCACCGGCCCAAGGAGCCCGCGTGGTTCCTGGCCACCGT
CGGCGTCTCGCCCGACCACCAGGGCAAGGGTCTGGGCAGCGCCGTCGTGCTCCCCGGAGTGGAGGCGGCC
GAGCGCGCCGGGGTGCCCGCCTTCCTGGAGACCTCCGCGCCCCGCAACCTCCCCTTCTACGAGCGGCTCG
GCTTCACCGTCACCGCCGACGTCGAGGTGCCCGAAGGACCGCGCACCTGGTGCATGACCCGCAAGCCCGG
TGCCTGATGTACAAGTAGGATTCGTCGAGGGACCTAATAACTTCGTATAGCATACATTATACGAAGTTAT
ACATGTTTAAGGGTTCCGGTTCCACTAGGTACAATTCGATATCAAGCTTATCGATAATCAACCTCTGGAT
TACAAAATTTGTGAAAGATTGACTGGTATTCTTAACTATGTTGCTCCTTTTACGCTATGTGGATACGCTG
CTTTAATGCCTTTGTATCATGCTATTGCTTCCCGTATGGCTTTCATTTTCTCCTCCTTGTATAAATCCTG
GTTGCTGTCTCTTTATGAGGAGTTGTGGCCCGTTGTCAGGCAACGTGGCGTGGTGTGCACTGTGTTTGCT
GACGCAACCCCCACTGGTTGGGGCATTGCCACCACCTGTCAGCTCCTTTCCGGGACTTTCGCTTTCCCCC
TCCCTATTGCCACGGCGGAACTCATCGCCGCCTGCCTTGCCCGCTGCTGGACAGGGGCTCGGCTGTTGGG
CACTGACAATTCCGTGGTGTTGTCGGGGAAATCATCGTCCTTTCCTTGGCTGCTCGCCTGTGTTGCCACC
TGGATTCTGCGCGGGACGTCCTTCTGCTACGTCCCTTCGGCCCTCAATCCAGCGGACCTTCCTTCCCGCG
GCCTGCTGCCGGCTCTGCGGCCTCTTCCGCGTCTTCGCCTTCGCCCTCAGACGAGTCGGATCTCCCTTTG
GGCCGCCTCCCCGCATCGATACCGTCGACCTCGATCGAGACCTAGAAAAACATGGAGCAATCACAAGTAG
CAATACAGCAGCTACCAATGCTGATTGTGCCTGGCTAGAAGCACAAGAGGAGGAGGAGGTGGGTTTTCCA
GTCACACCTCAGGTACCTTTAAGACCAATGACTTACAAGGCAGCTGTAGATCTTAGCCACTTTTTAAAAG
AAAAGGGGGGACTGGAAGGGCTAATTCACTCCCAACGAAGACAAGATATCCTTGATCTGTGGATCTACCA
CACACAAGGCTACTTCCCTGATTGGCAGAACTACACACCAGGGCCAGGGATCAGATATCCACTGACCTTT
GGATGGTGCTACAAGCTAGTACCAGTTGAGCAAGAGAAGGTAGAAGAAGCCAATGAAGGAGAGAACACCC
GCTTGTTACACCCTGTGAGCCTGCATGGGATGGATGACCCGGAGAGAGAAGTATTAGAGTGGAGGTTTGA
CAGCCGCCTAGCATTTCATCACATGGCCCGAGAGCTGCATCCGGACTGTACTGGGTCTCTCTGGTTAGAC
CAGATCTGAGCCTGGGAGCTCTCTGGCTAACTAGGGAACCCACTGCTTAAGCCTCAATAAAGCTTGCCTT
GAGTGCTTCAAGTAGTGTGTGCCCGTCTGTTGTGTGACTCTGGTAACTAGAGATCCCTCAGACCCTTTTA
GTCAGTGTGGAAAATCTCTAGCAGCATGTGAGCAAAAGGCCAGCAAAAGGCCAGGAACCGTAAAAAGGCC
GCGTTGCTGGCGTTTTTCCATAGGCTCCGCCCCCCTGACGAGCATCACAAAAATCGACGCTCAAGTCAGA
GGTGGCGAAACCCGACAGGACTATAAAGATACCAGGCGTTTCCCCCTGGAAGCTCCCTCGTGCGCTCTCC
TGTTCCGACCCTGCCGCTTACCGGATACCTGTCCGCCTTTCTCCCTTCGGGAAGCGTGGCGCTTTCTCAT
AGCTCACGCTGTAGGTATCTCAGTTCGGTGTAGGTCGTTCGCTCCAAGCTGGGCTGTGTGCACGAACCCC
CCGTTCAGCCCGACCGCTGCGCCTTATCCGGTAACTATCGTCTTGAGTCCAACCCGGTAAGACACGACTT
ATCGCCACTGGCAGCAGCCACTGGTAACAGGATTAGCAGAGCGAGGTATGTAGGCGGTGCTACAGAGTTC
TTGAAGTGGTGGCCTAACTACGGCTACACTAGAAGAACAGTATTTGGTATCTGCGCTCTGCTGAAGCCAG
TTACCTTCGGAAAAAGAGTTGGTAGCTCTTGATCCGGCAAACAAACCACCGCTGGTAGCGGTGGTTTTTT
TGTTTGCAAGCAGCAGATTACGCGCAGAAAAAAAGGATCTCAAGAAGATCCTTTGATCTTTTCTACGGGG
TCTGACGCTCAGTGGAACGAAAACTCACGTTAAGGGATTTTGGTCATGATTACGCCCCGCCCTGCCACTC
ATCGCAGTACTGTTGTAATTCATTAAGCATTCTGCCGACATGGAAGCCATCACAAACGGCATGATGAACC
TGAATCGCCAGCGGCATCAGCACCTTGTCGCCTTGCGTATAATATTTGCCCATGGTGAAAACGGGGGCGA
AGAAGTTGTCCATATTGGCCACGTTTAAATCAAAACTGGTGAAACTCACCCAGGGATTGGCTGAGACGAA
AAACATATTCTCAATAAACCCTTTAGGGAAATAGGCCAGGTTTTCACCGTAACACGCCACATCTTGCGAA
TATATGTGTAGAAACTGCCGGAAATCGTCGTGGTATTCACTCCAGAGCGATGAAAACGTTTCAGTTTGCT
CATGGAAAACGGTGTAACAAGGGTGAACACTATCCCATATCACCAGCTCACCGTCTTTCATTGCCATACG
GAACTCCGGATGAGCATTCATCAGGCGGGCAAGAATGTGAATAAAGGCCGGATAAAACTTGTGCTTATTT
TTCTTTACGGTCTTTAAAAAGGCCGTAATATCCAGCTGAACGGTCTGGTTATAGGTACATTGAGCAACTG
ACTGAAATGCCTCAAAATGTTCTTTACGATGCCATTGGGATATATCAACGGTGGTATATCCAGTGATTTT
TTTCTCCATACTCTTCCTTTTTCAATATTATTGAAGCATTTATCAGGGTTATTGTCTCATGAGCGGATAC
ATATTTGAATGTATTTAGAAAAATAAACAAATAGGGGTCCCGCGCACATTTCCCCGAAAAGTGCCACCTG
AC
Features (pLannotate 1.2.2; 25 found; start..end, strand, type, name):
     31..83      -  misc_feature   bom (fragment): basis of mobility region from pBR322
    237..616     +  enhancer       CMV enhancer: human cytomegalovirus immediate early enhancer
    617..816     +  promoter       CMV promoter: human cytomegalovirus (CMV) immediate early promoter
    834..1014    +  LTR            5' LTR (truncated): truncated 5' long terminal repeat (LTR) from HIV-1
   1061..1186    +  misc_feature   HIV-1 Ψ: packaging signal of human immunodeficiency virus type 1
   1170..1508    +  CDS            HIV-1 gag (fragment): gag protein from human immunodeficiency virus 1; gag
   1683..1916    +  misc_feature   RRE: The Rev response element (RRE) of HIV-1 allows for Rev-dependent mRNA export from the nucleus to the cytoplasm.
   2293..2393    +  CDS            Rev (fragment): human immunodeficiency virus 1 (HIV-1) Rev protein; rev; enhances nuclear export of unspliced and incompletely spliced viral mRNAs
   2443..2560    +  misc_feature   cPPT/CTS: central polypurine tract and central termination sequence of HIV-1
   2643..3022    +  enhancer       CMV enhancer: human cytomegalovirus immediate early enhancer
   3024..3223    +  promoter       CMV promoter: human cytomegalovirus (CMV) immediate early promoter
   3252..3270    +  promoter       T7 promoter: promoter for bacteriophage T7 RNA polymerase
   3337..4065    +  CDS            RPS3 (sequence partly withheld): RS3_HUMAN - Experimental evidence at protein level: Swiss-Prot protein existence level 1. Involved in translation as a component of the 40S small ribosomal subunit (PubMed:8706699). Has endonuclease activity and plays a role in repair of damaged DNA (PubMed:7775413). Cleaves phosphodiester bonds of DNAs containing altered bases with broad specificity and cleaves supercoiled DNA more efficiently than relaxed DNA (PubMed:15707971). Displays high binding affinity for 7,8-dihydro- 8-oxoguanine (8-oxoG), a common DNA lesion caused by reactive oxygen species (ROS) (PubMed:14706345). Has also been sh
   4132..4156    +  CDS            3xFLAG (fragment): three tandem FLAG® epitope tags
   4300..4762    +  misc_feature   IRES: internal ribosome entry site (IRES) of the encephalomyocarditis virus (EMCV)
   4764..5363    +  CDS            PuroR: puromycin N-acetyltransferase; pac from Streptomyces alboniger; confers resistance to puromycin
   5393..5426    +  protein_bind   loxP: Cre-mediated recombination occurs in the 8-bp core sequence (GCATACAT). Cre recombinase
   5459..5482    +  misc_feature   MCS (fragment): pBluescript multiple cloning site
   5482..6070    +  misc_feature   WPRE: woodchuck hepatitis virus posttranscriptional regulatory element
   6071..6090    +  misc_feature   MCS (fragment): pBluescript multiple cloning site
   6092..6592    +  CDS            nef (fragment): NEF_HV1LA - Experimental evidence at protein level: Swiss-Prot protein existence level 1. Extracellular Nef protein targets CD4(+) T-lymphocytes for apoptosis by interacting with CXCR4 surface receptors. From Human immunodeficiency virus type 1 group M subtype B (isolate Lai) (HIV-1).
   6599..6779    +  LTR            5' LTR (truncated): truncated 5' long terminal repeat (LTR) from HIV-1
   6841..7429    -  rep_origin     ori: high-copy-number ColE1/pMB1/pBR322/pUC origin of replication
   7509..8165    -  CDS            cat: CAT_ECOLX - Experimental evidence at protein level: Swiss-Prot protein existence level 1. This enzyme is an effector of chloramphenicol resistance in bacteria. From Escherichia coli. This protein is used as a marker in many commonly used cloning vectors, such as pACYC184.
   8166..8257    -  promoter       AmpR promoter: bla
