>Addgene plasmid #127135 | pLENTI_RPS3_K227/230R | addgene full sequence | sequence record 251595 | Addgene NGS Result
GGATATTCACCATTATCGTTTCAGACCCACCTCCCAACCCCGAGGGGACCCGACAGGCCCGAAGGAATAG
AAGAAGAAGGTGGAGAGAGAGACAGAGACAGATCCATTCGATTAGTGAACGGATCGGCACTGCGTGCGCC
AATTCTGCAGACAAATGGCAGTATTCATCCACAATTTTAAAAGAAAAGGGGGGATTGGGGGGTACAGTGC
AGGGGAAAGAATAGTAGACATAATAGCAACAGACATACAAACTAAAGAATTACAAAAACAAATTACAAAA
ATTCAAAATTTTCGGGTTTATTACAGGGACAGCAGAGATCCAGTTTGGTTAGTACCGGGCCCGCTCTAGA
CATGTCCAATATGACCGCCATGTTGACATTGATTATTGACTAGTTATTAATAGTAATCAATTACGGGGTC
ATTAGTTCATAGCCCATATATGGAGTTCCGCGTTACATAACTTACGGTAAATGGCCCGCCTGGCTGACCG
CCCAACGACCCCCGCCCATTGACGTCAATAATGACGTATGTTCCCATAGTAACGCCAATAGGGACTTTCC
ATTGACGTCAATGGGTGGAGTATTTACGGTAAACTGCCCACTTGGCAGTACATCAAGTGTATCATATGCC
AAGTCCGCCCCCTATTGACGTCAATGACGGTAAATGGCCCGCCTGGCATTATGCCCAGTACATGACCTTA
CGGGACTTTCCTACTTGGCAGTACATCTACGTATTAGTCATCGCTATTACCATGGTGATGCGGTTTTGGC
AGTACACCAATGGGCGTGGATAGCGGTTTGACTCACGGGGATTTCCAAGTCTCCACCCCATTGACGTCAA
TGGGAGTTTGTTTTGGCACCAAAATCAACGGGACTTTCCAAAATGTCGTAATAACCCCGCCCCGTTGACG
CAAATGGGCGGTAGGCGTGTACGGTGGGAGGTCTATATAAGCAGAGCTCGTTTAGTGAACCGTCAGAATT
TTGTAATACGACTCACTATAGGGCGGCCGGGAATTCGTCGACTGGATCCGGTACCGAGGAGATCTGCCGC
CGCGATCGCCGGCGCGCC
[480 nt withheld, positions 1069-1548]
GGAGACCCTGTTAACTACTACGTTGACACTGCTGTGCGCCACGTGTTGCTCAGACAGGGTGTGCTGGGCA
TCAAGGTGAAGATCATGCTGCCCTGGGACCCAACTGGTAAGATTGGCCCTAAGAAGCCCCTGCCTGACCA
CGTGAGCATTGTGGAACCCAAAGATGAGATACTGCCCACCACCCCCATCTCAGAACAGAGGGGTGGGAGG
CCAGAGCCGCCTGCCATGCCCCAGCCAGTCCCCACAGCAACGCGTACGCGGCCGCTCGAGCAGAAACTCA
TCTCAGAAGAGGATCTGGCAGCAAATGATATCCTGGATTACAAGGATGACGACGATAAGGTTTAAACCTA
GGCGTAGCGGCCGCAAATTCCGCCCCTCTCCCTCCCCCCCCCCTAACGTTACTGGCCGAAGCCGCTTGGA
ATAAGGCCGGTGTGCGTTTGTCTATATGTTATTTTCCACCATATTGCCGTCTTTTGGCAATGTGAGGGCC
CGGAAACCTGGCCCTGTCTTCTTGACGAGCATTCCTAGGGGTCTTTCCCCTCTCGCCAAAGGAATGCAAG
GTCTGTTGAATGTCGTGAAGGAAGCAGTTCCTCTGGAAGCTTCTTGAAGACAAACAACGTCTGTAGCGAC
CCTTTGCAGGCAGCGGAACCCCCCACCTGGCGACAGGTGCCTCTGCGGCCAAAAGCCACGTGTATAAGAT
ACACCTGCAAAGGCGGCACAACCCCAGTGCCACGTTGTGAGTTGGATAGTTGTGGAAAGAGTCAAATGGC
TCTCCTCAAGCGTATTCAACAAGGGGCTGAAGGATGCCCAGAAGGTACCCCATTGTATGGGATCTGATCT
GGGGCCTCGGTGCACATGCTTTACATGTGTTTAGTCGAGGTTAAAAAAACGTCTAGGCCCCCCGAACCAC
GGGGACGTGGTTTTCCTTTGAAAAACACGATGATAATATGACCGAGTACAAGCCCACGGTGCGCCTCGCC
ACCCGCGACGACGTCCCCCGGGCAGTACGCACCCTCGCCGCCGCGTTCGCCGACTACCCCGCCACGCGCC
ACACCGTCGATCCAGACCGCCACATCGAGCGGGTCACCGAGCTGCAAGAACTCTTCCTCACGCGCGTCGG
GCTCGACATCGGCAAGGTGTGGGTCGCGGACGACGGCGCCGCGGTGGCGGTCTGGACCACGCCGGAGAGC
GTCGAAGCGGGGGCGGTGTTCGCCGAGATCGGCCCGCGCATGGCCGAGTTGAGCGGTTCCCGGCTGGCCG
CGCAGCAACAGATGGAAGGCCTCCTGGCGCCGCACCGGCCCAAGGAGCCCGCGTGGTTCCTGGCCACCGT
CGGCGTCTCGCCCGACCACCAGGGCAAGGGTCTGGGCAGCGCCGTCGTGCTCCCCGGAGTGGAGGCGGCC
GAGCGCGCCGGGGTGCCCGCCTTCCTGGAGACCTCCGCGCCCCGCAACCTCCCCTTCTACGAGCGGCTCG
GCTTCACCGTCACCGCCGACGTCGAGGTGCCCGAAGGACCGCGCACCTGGTGCATGACCCGCAAGCCCGG
TGCCTGATGTACAAGTAGGATTCGTCGAGGGACCTAATAACTTCGTATAGCATACATTATACGAAGTTAT
ACATGTTTAAGGGTTCCGGTTCCACTAGGTACAATTCGATATCAAGCTTATCGATAATCAACCTCTGGAT
TACAAAATTTGTGAAAGATTGACTGGTATTCTTAACTATGTTGCTCCTTTTACGCTATGTGGATACGCTG
CTTTAATGCCTTTGTATCATGCTATTGCTTCCCGTATGGCTTTCATTTTCTCCTCCTTGTATAAATCCTG
GTTGCTGTCTCTTTATGAGGAGTTGTGGCCCGTTGTCAGGCAACGTGGCGTGGTGTGCACTGTGTTTGCT
GACGCAACCCCCACTGGTTGGGGCATTGCCACCACCTGTCAGCTCCTTTCCGGGACTTTCGCTTTCCCCC
TCCCTATTGCCACGGCGGAACTCATCGCCGCCTGCCTTGCCCGCTGCTGGACAGGGGCTCGGCTGTTGGG
CACTGACAATTCCGTGGTGTTGTCGGGGAAATCATCGTCCTTTCCTTGGCTGCTCGCCTGTGTTGCCACC
TGGATTCTGCGCGGGACGTCCTTCTGCTACGTCCCTTCGGCCCTCAATCCAGCGGACCTTCCTTCCCGCG
GCCTGCTGCCGGCTCTGCGGCCTCTTCCGCGTCTTCGCCTTCGCCCTCAGACGAGTCGGATCTCCCTTTG
GGCCGCCTCCCCGCATCGATACCGTCGACCTCGATCGAGACCTAGAAAAACATGGAGCAATCACAAGTAG
CAATACAGCAGCTACCAATGCTGATTGTGCCTGGCTAGAAGCACAAGAGGAGGAGGAGGTGGGTTTTCCA
GTCACACCTCAGGTACCTTTAAGACCAATGACTTACAAGGCAGCTGTAGATCTTAGCCACTTTTTAAAAG
AAAAGGGGGGACTGGAAGGGCTAATTCACTCCCAACGAAGACAAGATATCCTTGATCTGTGGATCTACCA
CACACAAGGCTACTTCCCTGATTGGCAGAACTACACACCAGGGCCAGGGATCAGATATCCACTGACCTTT
GGATGGTGCTACAAGCTAGTACCAGTTGAGCAAGAGAAGGTAGAAGAAGCCAATGAAGGAGAGAACACCC
GCTTGTTACACCCTGTGAGCCTGCATGGGATGGATGACCCGGAGAGAGAAGTATTAGAGTGGAGGTTTGA
CAGCCGCCTAGCATTTCATCACATGGCCCGAGAGCTGCATCCGGACTGTACTGGGTCTCTCTGGTTAGAC
CAGATCTGAGCCTGGGAGCTCTCTGGCTAACTAGGGAACCCACTGCTTAAGCCTCAATAAAGCTTGCCTT
GAGTGCTTCAAGTAGTGTGTGCCCGTCTGTTGTGTGACTCTGGTAACTAGAGATCCCTCAGACCCTTTTA
GTCAGTGTGGAAAATCTCTAGCAGCATGTGAGCAAAAGGCCAGCAAAAGGCCAGGAACCGTAAAAAGGCC
GCGTTGCTGGCGTTTTTCCATAGGCTCCGCCCCCCTGACGAGCATCACAAAAATCGACGCTCAAGTCAGA
GGTGGCGAAACCCGACAGGACTATAAAGATACCAGGCGTTTCCCCCTGGAAGCTCCCTCGTGCGCTCTCC
TGTTCCGACCCTGCCGCTTACCGGATACCTGTCCGCCTTTCTCCCTTCGGGAAGCGTGGCGCTTTCTCAT
AGCTCACGCTGTAGGTATCTCAGTTCGGTGTAGGTCGTTCGCTCCAAGCTGGGCTGTGTGCACGAACCCC
CCGTTCAGCCCGACCGCTGCGCCTTATCCGGTAACTATCGTCTTGAGTCCAACCCGGTAAGACACGACTT
ATCGCCACTGGCAGCAGCCACTGGTAACAGGATTAGCAGAGCGAGGTATGTAGGCGGTGCTACAGAGTTC
TTGAAGTGGTGGCCTAACTACGGCTACACTAGAAGAACAGTATTTGGTATCTGCGCTCTGCTGAAGCCAG
TTACCTTCGGAAAAAGAGTTGGTAGCTCTTGATCCGGCAAACAAACCACCGCTGGTAGCGGTGGTTTTTT
TGTTTGCAAGCAGCAGATTACGCGCAGAAAAAAAGGATCTCAAGAAGATCCTTTGATCTTTTCTACGGGG
TCTGACGCTCAGTGGAACGAAAACTCACGTTAAGGGATTTTGGTCATGATTACGCCCCGCCCTGCCACTC
ATCGCAGTACTGTTGTAATTCATTAAGCATTCTGCCGACATGGAAGCCATCACAAACGGCATGATGAACC
TGAATCGCCAGCGGCATCAGCACCTTGTCGCCTTGCGTATAATATTTGCCCATGGTGAAAACGGGGGCGA
AGAAGTTGTCCATATTGGCCACGTTTAAATCAAAACTGGTGAAACTCACCCAGGGATTGGCTGAGACGAA
AAACATATTCTCAATAAACCCTTTAGGGAAATAGGCCAGGTTTTCACCGTAACACGCCACATCTTGCGAA
TATATGTGTAGAAACTGCCGGAAATCGTCGTGGTATTCACTCCAGAGCGATGAAAACGTTTCAGTTTGCT
CATGGAAAACGGTGTAACAAGGGTGAACACTATCCCATATCACCAGCTCACCGTCTTTCATTGCCATACG
GAACTCCGGATGAGCATTCATCAGGCGGGCAAGAATGTGAATAAAGGCCGGATAAAACTTGTGCTTATTT
TTCTTTACGGTCTTTAAAAAGGCCGTAATATCCAGCTGAACGGTCTGGTTATAGGTACATTGAGCAACTG
ACTGAAATGCCTCAAAATGTTCTTTACGATGCCATTGGGATATATCAACGGTGGTATATCCAGTGATTTT
TTTCTCCATACTCTTCCTTTTTCAATATTATTGAAGCATTTATCAGGGTTATTGTCTCATGAGCGGATAC
ATATTTGAATGTATTTAGAAAAATAAACAAATAGGGGTTCCGCGCACATTTCCCCGAAAAGTGCCACCTG
ACGTCGACGGATCGGGAGATCTCCCGATCCCCTATGGTGCACTCTCAGTACAATCTGCTCTGATGCCGCA
TAGTTAAGCCAGTATCTGCTCCCTGCTTGTGTGTTGGAGGTCGCTGAGTAGTGCGCGAGCAAAATTTAAG
CTACAACAAGGCAAGGCTTGACCGACAATTGCATGAAGAATCTGCTTAGGGTTAGGCGTTTTGCGCTGCT
TCGCGATGTACGGGCCAGATATCGCGTTGACATTGATTATTGACTAGTTATTAATAGTAATCAATTACGG
GGTCATTAGTTCATAGCCCATATATGGAGTTCCGCGTTACATAACTTACGGTAAATGGCCCGCCTGGCTG
ACCGCCCAACGACCCCCGCCCATTGACGTCAATAATGACGTATGTTCCCATAGTAACGCCAATAGGGACT
TTCCATTGACGTCAATGGGTGGAGTATTTACGGTAAACTGCCCACTTGGCAGTACATCAAGTGTATCATA
TGCCAAGTACGCCCCCTATTGACGTCAATGACGGTAAATGGCCCGCCTGGCATTATGCCCAGTACATGAC
CTTATGGGACTTTCCTACTTGGCAGTACATCTACGTATTAGTCATCGCTATTACCATGGTGATGCGGTTT
TGGCAGTACATCAATGGGCGTGGATAGCGGTTTGACTCACGGGGATTTCCAAGTCTCCACCCCATTGACG
TCAATGGGAGTTTGTTTTGGCACCAAAATCAACGGGACTTTCCAAAATGTCGTAACAACTCCGCCCCATT
GACGCAAATGGGCGGTAGGCGTGTACGGTGGGAGGTCTATATAAGCAGCGCGTTTTGCCTGTACTGGGTC
TCTCTGGTTAGACCAGATCTGAGCCTGGGAGCTCTCTGGCTAACTAGGGAACCCACTGCTTAAGCCTCAA
TAAAGCTTGCCTTGAGTGCTTCAAGTAGTGTGTGCCCGTCTGTTGTGTGACTCTGGTAACTAGAGATCCC
TCAGACCCTTTTAGTCAGTGTGGAAAATCTCTAGCAGTGGCGCCCGAACAGGGACTTGAAAGCGAAAGGG
AAACCAGAGGAGCTCTCTCGACGCAGGACTCGGCTTGCTGAAGCGCGCACGGCAAGAGGCGAGGGGCGGC
GACTGGTGAGTACGCCAAAAATTTTGACTAGCGGAGGCTAGAAGGAGAGAGATGGGTGCGAGAGCGTCAG
TATTAAGCGGGGGAGAATTAGATCGCGATGGGAAAAAATTCGGTTAAGGCCAGGGGGAAAGAAAAAATAT
AAATTAAAACATATAGTATGGGCAAGCAGGGAGCTAGAACGATTCGCAGTTAATCCTGGCCTGTTAGAAA
CATCAGAAGGCTGTAGACAAATACTGGGACAGCTACAACCATCCCTTCAGACAGGATCAGAAGAACTTAG
ATCATTATATAATACAGTAGCAACCCTCTATTGTGTGCATCAAAGGATAGAGATAAAAGACACCAAGGAA
GCTTTAGACAAGATAGAGGAAGAGCAAAACAAAAGTAAGACCACCGCACAGCAAGCGGCCGGCCGCTGAT
CTTCAGACCTGGAGGAGGAGATATGAGGGACAATTGGAGAAGTGAATTATATAAATATAAAGTAGTAAAA
ATTGAACCATTAGGAGTAGCACCCACCAAGGCAAAGAGAAGAGTGGTGCAGAGAGAAAAAAGAGCAGTGG
GAATAGGAGCTTTGTTCCTTGGGTTCTTGGGAGCAGCAGGAAGCACTATGGGCGCAGCGTCAATGACGCT
GACGGTACAGGCCAGACAATTATTGTCTGGTATAGTGCAGCAGCAGAACAATTTGCTGAGGGCTATTGAG
GCGCAACAGCATCTGTTGCAACTCACAGTCTGGGGCATCAAGCAGCTCCAGGCAAGAATCCTGGCTGTGG
AAAGATACCTAAAGGATCAACAGCTCCTGGGGATTTGGGGTTGCTCTGGAAAACTCATTTGCACCACTGC
TGTGCCTTGGAATGCTAGTTGGAGTAATAAATCTCTGGAACAGATTTGGAATCACACGACCTGGATGGAG
TGGGACAGAGAAATTAACAATTACACAAGCTTAATACACTCCTTAATTGAAGAATCGCAAAACCAGCAAG
AAAAGAATGAACAAGAATTATTGGAATTAGATAAATGGGCAAGTTTGTGGAATTGGTTTAACATAACAAA
TTGGCTGTGGTATATAAAATTATTCATAATGATAGTAGGAGGCTTGGTAGGTTTAAGAATAGTTTTTGCT
GTACTTTCTATAGTGAATAGAGTTAGGCAG
Features (pLannotate 1.2.2; 25 found; start..end, strand, type, name):
     25..125     +  CDS            Rev (fragment): human immunodeficiency virus 1 (HIV-1) Rev protein; rev; enhances nuclear export of unspliced and incompletely spliced viral mRNAs
    175..292     +  misc_feature   cPPT/CTS: central polypurine tract and central termination sequence of HIV-1
    375..754     +  enhancer       CMV enhancer: human cytomegalovirus immediate early enhancer
    756..955     +  promoter       CMV promoter: human cytomegalovirus (CMV) immediate early promoter
    984..1002    +  promoter       T7 promoter: promoter for bacteriophage T7 RNA polymerase
   1069..1797    +  CDS            RPS3 (sequence partly withheld): RS3_HUMAN - Experimental evidence at protein level: Swiss-Prot protein existence level 1. Involved in translation as a component of the 40S small ribosomal subunit (PubMed:8706699). Has endonuclease activity and plays a role in repair of damaged DNA (PubMed:7775413). Cleaves phosphodiester bonds of DNAs containing altered bases with broad specificity and cleaves supercoiled DNA more efficiently than relaxed DNA (PubMed:15707971). Displays high binding affinity for 7,8-dihydro- 8-oxoguanine (8-oxoG), a common DNA lesion caused by reactive oxygen species (ROS) (PubMed:14706345). Has also been sh
   1864..1888    +  CDS            3xFLAG (fragment): three tandem FLAG® epitope tags
   2032..2494    +  misc_feature   IRES: internal ribosome entry site (IRES) of the encephalomyocarditis virus (EMCV)
   2496..3095    +  CDS            PuroR: puromycin N-acetyltransferase; pac from Streptomyces alboniger; confers resistance to puromycin
   3125..3158    +  protein_bind   loxP: Cre-mediated recombination occurs in the 8-bp core sequence (GCATACAT). Cre recombinase
   3191..3214    +  misc_feature   MCS (fragment): pBluescript multiple cloning site
   3214..3802    +  misc_feature   WPRE: woodchuck hepatitis virus posttranscriptional regulatory element
   3803..3822    +  misc_feature   MCS (fragment): pBluescript multiple cloning site
   3824..4324    +  CDS            nef (fragment): NEF_HV1LA - Experimental evidence at protein level: Swiss-Prot protein existence level 1. Extracellular Nef protein targets CD4(+) T-lymphocytes for apoptosis by interacting with CXCR4 surface receptors. From Human immunodeficiency virus type 1 group M subtype B (isolate Lai) (HIV-1).
   4331..4511    +  LTR            5' LTR (truncated): truncated 5' long terminal repeat (LTR) from HIV-1
   4573..5161    -  rep_origin     ori: high-copy-number ColE1/pMB1/pBR322/pUC origin of replication
   5241..5897    -  CDS            cat: CAT_ECOLX - Experimental evidence at protein level: Swiss-Prot protein existence level 1. This enzyme is an effector of chloramphenicol resistance in bacteria. From Escherichia coli. This protein is used as a marker in many commonly used cloning vectors, such as pACYC184.
   5898..6002    -  promoter       AmpR promoter: bla
   6061..6113    -  misc_feature   bom (fragment): basis of mobility region from pBR322
   6267..6646    +  enhancer       CMV enhancer: human cytomegalovirus immediate early enhancer
   6647..6846    +  promoter       CMV promoter: human cytomegalovirus (CMV) immediate early promoter
   6864..7044    +  LTR            5' LTR (truncated): truncated 5' long terminal repeat (LTR) from HIV-1
   7091..7216    +  misc_feature   HIV-1 Ψ: packaging signal of human immunodeficiency virus type 1
   7200..7538    +  CDS            HIV-1 gag (fragment): gag protein from human immunodeficiency virus 1; gag
   7713..7946    +  misc_feature   RRE: The Rev response element (RRE) of HIV-1 allows for Rev-dependent mRNA export from the nucleus to the cytoplasm.
