[The description below was written by a language model from this plasmid's Addgene catalogue record and pLannotate feature annotations shown in this document.]
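Description:
pLENTI_RPS3_K227/230R is an 8.3 kb HIV-1-based lentiviral expression plasmid built on the pLenti_C_Myc_DDK_IRES_Puro backbone. It carries human RPS3 (ribosomal protein uS3 of the 40S subunit) with lysines 227 and 230 changed to arginine. In bacteria it replicates from a high-copy ColE1/pUC-type origin and is selected with chloramphenicol through a cat gene driven by the bla (AmpR) promoter. The two sequence records, one from the depositor and one from repository sequencing, are the same length and list the same features, differing only in where numbering starts on the circle.

The transfer cassette begins with a CMV enhancer/promoter fused to a truncated 5' LTR, which drives genomic RNA synthesis in packaging cells. This is followed by the Ψ packaging signal with a gag fragment, the RRE for Rev-dependent nuclear export, and the cPPT/CTS. An internal CMV enhancer/promoter, with a T7 promoter just downstream, transcribes the RPS3 coding sequence. A FLAG-type epitope is annotated shortly after the gene, consistent with the C-terminal Myc-DDK tag implied by the backbone name, although the Myc portion is not annotated separately. An EMCV IRES then allows translation of puromycin N-acetyltransferase from the same transcript, so puromycin selects transduced mammalian cells that express the tagged protein. A single loxP site, a WPRE that enhances transcript expression, a nef fragment and a truncated 3' LTR complete the proviral region.

The associated publication concerns rescue of ubiquitinated 40S subunits from stalled ribosomes by the G3BP1-family–USP10 deubiquitinase complex. The lysine-to-arginine substitutions therefore presumably remove candidate ubiquitination sites on RPS3, though the record does not state this purpose explicitly.
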