Addgene plasmid #127135: pLENTI_RPS3_K227/230R
Depositing lab: Thomas Tuschl. Depositing organization: Rockefeller University. Publication: The G3BP1-Family-USP10 Deubiquitinase Complex Rescues Ubiquitinated 40S Subunits of Ribosomes Stalled in Translation from Lysosomal Degradation. Meyer C, Garzia A, Morozov P, Molina H, Tuschl T. Mol Cell. 2020 Mar 19;77(6):1193-1205.e5. doi: 10.1016/j.molcel.2019.12.024. Epub 2020 Jan 24. PubMed 31981475.
Backbone
  Vector backbone: pLenti_C_Myc_DDK_IRES_Puro
  Vector type: Lentiviral
Growth in bacteria
  Bacterial resistance: Chloramphenicol, 25 μg/mL
  Growth temperature: 37°C
  Growth strain: NEB Stable
  Copy number: Unknown
Gene/Insert
  Gene/Insert name: RPS3
  Species: H. sapiens (human)
  Mutation: K227R/K230R
  Entrez Gene: RPS3 (a.k.a. S3, uS3)
  Cloning method: Restriction Enzyme; 5′ cloning site Unknown (unknown if destroyed); 3′ cloning site Unknown (unknown if destroyed)
Terms and licenses: Academic/Nonprofit Terms; Industry Terms: Not Available to Industry
How to cite: pLENTI_RPS3_K227/230R was a gift from Thomas Tuschl (Addgene plasmid # 127135 ; http://n2t.net/addgene:127135 ; RRID:Addgene_127135)
